Addgene plasmid #89446: pCMV-DeAct-SpvB
Purpose: Expresses EGFP-SpvB (Salmonella SpvB 375-591) in mammalian cells
Depositing lab: Brad Zuchero. Depositing organization: Stanford University. Publication: DeActs: genetically encoded tools for perturbing the actin cytoskeleton in single cells. Harterink M, da Silva ME, Will L, Turan J, Ibrahim A, Lang AE, van Battum EY, Pasterkamp RJ, Kapitein LC, Kudryashov D, Barres BA, Hoogenraad CC, Zuchero JB. Nat Methods. 2017 Apr 10. doi: 10.1038/nmeth.4257. PubMed 28394337.
Backbone
  Vector backbone: pEGFP-C1
  Backbone manufacturer: Clontech
  Backbone size w/o insert (bp): 4746
  Total vector size (bp): 5394
  Vector type: Mammalian Expression
  Selectable markers: Neomycin (select with G418)
Growth in bacteria
  Bacterial resistance: Kanamycin, 50 μg/mL
  Growth temperature: 37°C
  Growth strain: DH5alpha
  Copy number: High Copy
Gene/Insert
  Gene/Insert name: DeAct-SpvB (alt name: Salmonella SpvB(375-591))
  Species: Salmonella enterica
  Insert size (bp): 648
  Mutation: Truncation spanning SpvB amino acids 375-591 (mono(ADP-ribosyl)transferase domain)
  GenBank ID: D14490.1
  Entrez Gene: spvB (a.k.a. pOU1113_03)
  Promoter: CMV
  Tag / fusion protein: EGFP (N terminal on insert)
  Cloning method: Ligation Independent Cloning
  Sequencing primers: 5′ CATGGTCCTGCTGGAGTTCGTG; 3′ ATGTGGTATGGCTGATTATG
Terms and licenses: Academic/Nonprofit Terms; Industry Terms: Not Available to Industry
How to cite: pCMV-DeAct-SpvB was a gift from Brad Zuchero (Addgene plasmid # 89446 ; http://n2t.net/addgene:89446 ; RRID:Addgene_89446)
