[The description below was written by a language model from this plasmid's Addgene catalogue record and pLannotate feature annotations shown in this document.]
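Description:
pCMV-DeAct-SpvB is a 5.4 kb mammalian expression plasmid built on the Clontech pEGFP-C1 backbone. It expresses an EGFP fusion to a truncated Salmonella enterica SpvB protein. It replicates in E. coli at high copy from a ColE1/pUC-type origin and also carries an f1 phage origin. A single NeoR/KanR (Tn5 aminoglycoside phosphotransferase) gene provides both selections. It is preceded by a bacterial bla promoter, giving kanamycin resistance in bacteria, and by the SV40 enhancer/early promoter, giving G418 resistance in mammalian cells, and it ends in an HSV TK polyadenylation signal. The short ble, SV40 large T antigen and bGH poly(A) fragments in the feature table appear to be backbone remnants or partial annotation matches rather than functional parts.

The expression cassette uses the human CMV immediate early enhancer and promoter to drive EGFP. EGFP is joined through residual multiple cloning site sequence to a 648 bp insert encoding SpvB amino acids 375–591, and the transcript terminates at an SV40 poly(A) signal. EGFP therefore sits at the N terminus of the fusion. The retained SpvB region is the mono(ADP-ribosyl)transferase domain, which ADP-ribosylates actin. This modification blocks polymerization of G-actin into F-actin and leads to filament disassembly. The insert was introduced by ligation-independent cloning.

The construct is one of the "DeAct" tools, which are genetically encoded reagents for perturbing the actin cytoskeleton in individual cells. Because of the EGFP tag, transfected cells expressing the actin-disrupting domain can be identified by green fluorescence and compared with untransfected neighbours.
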