Features (pLannotate 1.2.2; 16 found; start..end, strand, type, name):
     61..364     +  enhancer       CMV enhancer: human cytomegalovirus immediate early enhancer
    365..568     +  promoter       CMV promoter: human cytomegalovirus (CMV) immediate early promoter
    613..1329    +  CDS            EGFP: EGFP is a basic (constitutively fluorescent) green fluorescent protein published in 1996, derived from Aequorea victoria. It is reported to be a rapidly-maturing weak dimer with moderate acid sensitivity.
   1330..1365    +  misc_feature   MCS (fragment): multiple cloning site
   1375..2016    +  CDS            spvB (fragment): SPVB_SALDU - Also known as vsdC. Experimental evidence at protein level: Swiss-Prot protein existence level 1. Mono-ADP-ribosylates muscle and non-muscle actin. ADP- ribosylates Chinese hamster ovary and HeLa cell actin as well as rabbit muscle, porcine heart actin and non-muscle beta- and gamma-actin. ADP- ribosylation of actin prevents the polymerization of G actin to F actin, causing actin filament depolymerization, destruction of the cytoskeleton and cytotoxicity; this requires only the C-terminal 120 residues. Does not possess NAD(+)-glycohydrolase activity, unlike most mART enzymes. From
   2023..2058    +  misc_feature   MCS (fragment): multiple cloning site
   2075..2159    +  CDS            large T antigen (fragment): large T antigen from SV40 (simian virus 40)
   2182..2303    +  polyA_signal   SV40 poly(A) signal: SV40 polyadenylation signal
   2337..2765    -  rep_origin     f1 ori (sequence partly withheld): f1 bacteriophage origin of replication; arrow indicates direction of (+) strand synthesis
   2792..2896    +  promoter       AmpR promoter: bla
   2898..3255    +  promoter       SV40 promoter: SV40 enhancer and early promoter
   3290..4084    +  CDS            NeoR/KanR: aminoglycoside phosphotransferase from Tn5; aph(3')-II (or nptII); confers resistance to neomycin, kanamycin, and G418 (Geneticin®)
   4105..4257    +  CDS            ble (fragment): BLE_KLEPN - Experimental evidence at protein level: Swiss-Prot protein existence level 1. Binding protein with a strong affinity to the bleomycin family of antibiotics. Binds to CL990; an antimitotic-antibiotic compound. From Klebsiella pneumoniae.
   4316..4363    +  polyA_signal   HSV TK poly(A) signal: herpes simplex virus thymidine kinase polyadenylation signal (Cole and Stacy, 1985)
   4454..4470    -  polyA_signal   bGH poly(A) signal (fragment): bovine growth hormone polyadenylation signal
   4692..5280    +  rep_origin     ori: high-copy-number ColE1/pMB1/pBR322/pUC origin of replication
>Addgene plasmid #89446 | pCMV-DeAct-SpvB | addgene full sequence | sequence record 177125 | Addgene NGS Result
TAGTTATTAATAGTAATCAATTACGGGGTCATTAGTTCATAGCCCATATATGGAGTTCCGCGTTACATAA
CTTACGGTAAATGGCCCGCCTGGCTGACCGCCCAACGACCCCCGCCCATTGACGTCAATAATGACGTATG
TTCCCATAGTAACGCCAATAGGGACTTTCCATTGACGTCAATGGGTGGAGTATTTACGGTAAACTGCCCA
CTTGGCAGTACATCAAGTGTATCATATGCCAAGTACGCCCCCTATTGACGTCAATGACGGTAAATGGCCC
GCCTGGCATTATGCCCAGTACATGACCTTATGGGACTTTCCTACTTGGCAGTACATCTACGTATTAGTCA
TCGCTATTACCATGGTGATGCGGTTTTGGCAGTACATCAATGGGCGTGGATAGCGGTTTGACTCACGGGG
ATTTCCAAGTCTCCACCCCATTGACGTCAATGGGAGTTTGTTTTGGCACCAAAATCAACGGGACTTTCCA
AAATGTCGTAACAACTCCGCCCCATTGACGCAAATGGGCGGTAGGCGTGTACGGTGGGAGGTCTATATAA
GCAGAGCTGGTTTAGTGAACCGTCAGATCCGCTAGCGCTACCGGTCGCCACCATGGTGAGCAAGGGCGAG
GAGCTGTTCACCGGGGTGGTGCCCATCCTGGTCGAGCTGGACGGCGACGTAAACGGCCACAAGTTCAGCG
TGTCCGGCGAGGGCGAGGGCGATGCCACCTACGGCAAGCTGACCCTGAAGTTCATCTGCACCACCGGCAA
GCTGCCCGTGCCCTGGCCCACCCTCGTGACCACCCTGACCTACGGCGTGCAGTGCTTCAGCCGCTACCCC
GACCACATGAAGCAGCACGACTTCTTCAAGTCCGCCATGCCCGAAGGCTACGTCCAGGAGCGCACCATCT
TCTTCAAGGACGACGGCAACTACAAGACCCGCGCCGAGGTGAAGTTCGAGGGCGACACCCTGGTGAACCG
CATCGAGCTGAAGGGCATCGACTTCAAGGAGGACGGCAACATCCTGGGGCACAAGCTGGAGTACAACTAC
AACAGCCACAACGTCTATATCATGGCCGACAAGCAGAAGAACGGCATCAAGGTGAACTTCAAGATCCGCC
ACAACATCGAGGACGGCAGCGTGCAGCTCGCCGACCACTACCAGCAGAACACCCCCATCGGCGACGGCCC
CGTGCTGCTGCCCGACAACCACTACCTGAGCACCCAGTCCGCCCTGAGCAAAGACCCCAACGAGAAGCGC
GATCACATGGTCCTGCTGGAGTTCGTGACCGCCGCCGGGATCACTCTCGGCATGGACGAGCTGTACAAGT
CCGGACTCAGATCTCGAGCTCAAGCTTCGAATTCTATGGGAGGTAATTCATCTCGACCAAAATCAAAATG
GGCGATTGTAGAGGCATCAAAGCAGATTCAAGCTCTGAGGTACTATTCAGCTCAAGGGTACAGTGTGATT
AATAAATATTTACGTGGGGATGATTATCCTGAAACACAGGCAAAAGAAACTCTGCTCTCCAGAGACTATC
TTTCCACAAATGAACCCAGTGATGAGGAGTTTAAAAATGCCATGTCAGTTTATATAAATGATATTGCGGA
GGGATTAAGTTCACTTCCCGAAACAGATCACAGAGTCGTATACCGGGGCCTGAAGCTTGATAAGCCCGCA
TTATCGGATGTGCTGAAGGAATACACTACTATAGGTAATATAATAATAGATAAAGCTTTTATGAGTACAT
CGCCAGATAAGGCATGGATAAATGACACTATTCTCAACATATACCTAGAAAAAGGACATAAAGGTAGAAT
ACTCGGAGATGTTGCACATTTTAAGGGAGAGGCAGAGATGCTTTTCCCTCCAAATACTAAACTCAAAATC
GAAAGCATTGTAAATTGTGGATCCCAAGACTTTGCAAGCCAGCTTAGTAAGCTGAGATTAAGTGATGATG
CAACTGCTGACACAAACAGGATAAAAAGAATAATAAACATGAGGGTACTCAACTCATGATTAAATTCTGC
AGTCGACGGTACCGCGGGCCCGGGATCCACCGGATCTAGATAACTGATCATAATCAGCCATACCACATTT
GTAGAGGTTTTACTTGCTTTAAAAAACCTCCCACACCTCCCCCTGAACCTGAAACATAAAATGAATGCAA
TTGTTGTTGTTAACTTGTTTATTGCAGCTTATAATGGTTACAAATAAAGCAATAGCATCACAAATTTCAC
AAATAAAGCATTTTTTTCACTGCATTCTAGTTGTGGTTTGTCCAAACTCATCAATGTATCTTAACGCGTA
AATTGTAAGCGTTAATATTTTGTTAAAATTCGCGTTAAATTTTTGTTAAATCAGCTCATTTTTTAACCAA
TAGGCCGAAATCGGCAAAATCCCTTATAAATCAAAAGAATAGACCGAGATAGGGT
[37 nt withheld, positions 2436-2472]
AAAGAACGTGGACTCCAACGTCAAAGG
[49 nt withheld, positions 2500-2548]
T
[91 nt withheld, positions 2550-2640]
G
[124 nt withheld, positions 2642-2765]
CAGGTGGCACTTTTCGGGGAAATGTGCGCGGAACCCCTATTTGTTTATTTTTCTAAATACATTCAAATAT
GTATCCGCTCATGAGACAATAACCCTGATAAATGCTTCAATAATATTGAAAAAGGAAGAGTCCTGAGGCG
GAAAGAACCAGCTGTGGAATGTGTGTCAGTTAGGGTGTGGAAAGTCCCCAGGCTCCCCAGCAGGCAGAAG
TATGCAAAGCATGCATCTCAATTAGTCAGCAACCAGGTGTGGAAAGTCCCCAGGCTCCCCAGCAGGCAGA
AGTATGCAAAGCATGCATCTCAATTAGTCAGCAACCATAGTCCCGCCCCTAACTCCGCCCATCCCGCCCC
TAACTCCGCCCAGTTCCGCCCATTCTCCGCCCCATGGCTGACTAATTTTTTTTATTTATGCAGAGGCCGA
GGCCGCCTCGGCCTCTGAGCTATTCCAGAAGTAGTGAGGAGGCTTTTTTGGAGGCCTAGGCTTTTGCAAA
GATCGATCAAGAGACAGGATGAGGATCGTTTCGCATGATTGAACAAGATGGATTGCACGCAGGTTCTCCG
GCCGCTTGGGTGGAGAGGCTATTCGGCTATGACTGGGCACAACAGACAATCGGCTGCTCTGATGCCGCCG
TGTTCCGGCTGTCAGCGCAGGGGCGCCCGGTTCTTTTTGTCAAGACCGACCTGTCCGGTGCCCTGAATGA
ACTGCAAGACGAGGCAGCGCGGCTATCGTGGCTGGCCACGACGGGCGTTCCTTGCGCAGCTGTGCTCGAC
GTTGTCACTGAAGCGGGAAGGGACTGGCTGCTATTGGGCGAAGTGCCGGGGCAGGATCTCCTGTCATCTC
ACCTTGCTCCTGCCGAGAAAGTATCCATCATGGCTGATGCAATGCGGCGGCTGCATACGCTTGATCCGGC
TACCTGCCCATTCGACCACCAAGCGAAACATCGCATCGAGCGAGCACGTACTCGGATGGAAGCCGGTCTT
GTCGATCAGGATGATCTGGACGAAGAGCATCAGGGGCTCGCGCCAGCCGAACTGTTCGCCAGGCTCAAGG
CGAGCATGCCCGACGGCGAGGATCTCGTCGTGACCCATGGCGATGCCTGCTTGCCGAATATCATGGTGGA
AAATGGCCGCTTTTCTGGATTCATCGACTGTGGCCGGCTGGGTGTGGCGGACCGCTATCAGGACATAGCG
TTGGCTACCCGTGATATTGCTGAAGAGCTTGGCGGCGAATGGGCTGACCGCTTCCTCGTGCTTTACGGTA
TCGCCGCTCCCGATTCGCAGCGCATCGCCTTCTATCGCCTTCTTGACGAGTTCTTCTGAGCGGGACTCTG
GGGTTCGAAATGACCGACCAAGCGACGCCCAACCTGCCATCACGAGATTTCGATTCCACCGCCGCCTTCT
ATGAAAGGTTGGGCTTCGGAATCGTTTTCCGGGACGCCGGCTGGATGATCCTCCAGCGCGGGGATCTCAT
GCTGGAGTTCTTCGCCCACCCTAGGGGGAGGCTAACTGAAACACGGAAGGAGACAATACCGGAAGGAACC
CGCGCTATGACGGCAATAAAAAGACAGAATAAAACGCACGGTGTTGGGTCGTTTGTTCATAAACGCGGGG
TTCGGTCCCAGGGCTGGCACTCTGTCGATACCCCACCGAGACCCCATTGGGGCCAATACGCCCGCGTTTC
TTCCTTTTCCCCACCCCACCCCCCAAGTTCGGGTGAAGGCCCAGGGCTCGCAGCCAACGTCGGGGCGGCA
GGCCCTGCCATAGCCTCAGGTTACTCATATATACTTTAGATTGATTTAAAACTTCATTTTTAATTTAAAA
GGATCTAGGTGAAGATCCTTTTTGATAATCTCATGACCAAAATCCCTTAACGTGAGTTTTCGTTCCACTG
AGCGTCAGACCCCGTAGAAAAGATCAAAGGATCTTCTTGAGATCCTTTTTTTCTGCGCGTAATCTGCTGC
TTGCAAACAAAAAAACCACCGCTACCAGCGGTGGTTTGTTTGCCGGATCAAGAGCTACCAACTCTTTTTC
CGAAGGTAACTGGCTTCAGCAGAGCGCAGATACCAAATACTGTTCTTCTAGTGTAGCCGTAGTTAGGCCA
CCACTTCAAGAACTCTGTAGCACCGCCTACATACCTCGCTCTGCTAATCCTGTTACCAGTGGCTGCTGCC
AGTGGCGATAAGTCGTGTCTTACCGGGTTGGACTCAAGACGATAGTTACCGGATAAGGCGCAGCGGTCGG
GCTGAACGGGGGGTTCGTGCACACAGCCCAGCTTGGAGCGAACGACCTACACCGAACTGAGATACCTACA
GCGTGAGCTATGAGAAAGCGCCACGCTTCCCGAAGGGAGAAAGGCGGACAGGTATCCGGTAAGCGGCAGG
GTCGGAACAGGAGAGCGCACGAGGGAGCTTCCAGGGGGAAACGCCTGGTATCTTTATAGTCCTGTCGGGT
TTCGCCACCTCTGACTTGAGCGTCGATTTTTGTGATGCTCGTCAGGGGGGCGGAGCCTATGGAAAAACGC
CAGCAACGCGGCCTTTTTACGGTTCCTGGCCTTTTGCTGGCCTTTTGCTCACATGTTCTTTCCTGCGTTA
TCCCCTGATTCTGTGGATAACCGTATTACCGCCATGCAT
