>Addgene plasmid #89446 | pCMV-DeAct-SpvB | depositor partial sequence | sequence record 173276 | SpvB(375-591) region
GGAGGTAATTCATCTCGACCAAAATCAAAATGGGCGATTGTAGAGGCATCAAAGCAGATTCAAGCTCTGA
GGTACTATTCAGCTCAAGGGTACAGTGTGATTAATAAATATTTACGTGGGGATGATTATCCTGAAACACA
GGCAAAAGAAACTCTGCTCTCCAGAGACTATCTTTCCACAAATGAACCCAGTGATGAGGAGTTTAAAAAT
GCCATGTCAGTTTATATAAATGATATTGCGGAGGGATTAAGTTCACTTCCCGAAACAGATCACAGAGTCG
TATACCGGGGCCTGAAGCTTGATAAGCCCGCATTATCGGATGTGCTGAAGGAATACACTACTATAGGTAA
TATAATAATAGATAAAGCTTTTATGAGTACATCGCCAGATAAGGCATGGATAAATGACACTATTCTCAAC
ATATACCTAGAAAAAGGACATAAAGGTAGAATACTCGGAGATGTTGCACATTTTAAGGGAGAGGCAGAGA
TGCTTTTCCCTCCAAATACTAAACTCAAAATCGAAAGCATTGTAAATTGTGGATCCCAAGACTTTGCAAG
CCAGCTTAGTAAGCTGAGATTAAGTGATGATGCAACTGCTGACACAAACAGGATAAAAAGAATAATAAAC
ATGAGGGTACTCAACTCA
